>Addgene plasmid #125661 | pCMV-TadA-TadA* | addgene full sequence | sequence record 244349 | Addgene NGS Result
AATTGCATGAAGAATCTGCTTAGGGTTAGGCGTTTTGCGCTGCTTCGCGATGTACGGGCCAGATATACGC
GTTGACATTGATTATTGACTAGTTATTAATAGTAATCAATTACGGGGTCATTAGTTCATAGCCCATATAT
GGAGTTCCGCGTTACATAACTTACGGTAAATGGCCCGCCTGGCTGACCGCCCAACGACCCCCGCCCATTG
ACGTCAATAATGACGTATGTTCCCATAGTAACGCCAATAGGGACTTTCCATTGACGTCAATGGGTGGAGT
ATTTACGGTAAACTGCCCACTTGGCAGTACATCAAGTGTATCATATGCCAAGTACGCCCCCTATTGACGT
CAATGACGGTAAATGGCCCGCCTGGCATTATGCCCAGTACATGACCTTATGGGACTTTCCTACTTGGCAG
TACATCTACGTATTAGTCATCGCTATTACCATGGTGATGCGGTTTTGGCAGTACATCAATGGGCGTGGAT
AGCGGTTTGACTCACGGGGATTTCCAAGTCTCCACCCCATTGACGTCAATGGGAGTTTGTTTTGGCACCA
AAATCAACGGGACTTTCCAAAATGTCGTAACAACTCCGCCCCATTGACGCAAATGGGCGGTAGGCGTGTA
CGGTGGGAGGTCTATATAAGCAGAGCTGGTTTAGTGAACCGTCAGATCCGCTAGAGATCCGCGGCCGCTA
ATACGACTCACTATAGGGAGAGCCGCCACCATGAAACGGACAGCCGACGGAAGCGAGTTCGAGTCACCAA
AGAAGAAGCGGAAAGTCTCTGAAGTCGAGTTTAGCCACGAGTATTGGATGAGGCACGCACTGACCCTGGC
AAAGCGAGCATGGGATGAAAGAGAAGTCCCCGTGGGCGCCGTGCTGGTGCACAACAATAGAGTGATCGGA
GAGGGATGGAACAGGCCAATCGGCCGCCACGACCCTACCGCACACGCAGAGATCATGGCACTGAGGCAGG
GAGGCCTGGTCATGCAGAATTACCGCCTGATCGATGCCACCCTGTATGTGACACTGGAGCCATGCGTGAT
GTGCGCAGGAGCAATGATCCACAGCAGGATCGGAAGAGTGGTGTTCGGAGCACGGGACGCCAAGACCGGC
GCAGCAGGCTCCCTGATGGATGTGCTGCACCACCCCGGCATGAACCACCGGGTGGAGATCACAGAGGGAA
TCCTGGCAGACGAGTGCGCCGCCCTGCTGAGCGATTTCTTTAGAATGCGGAGACAGGAGATCAAGGCCCA
GAAGAAGGCACAGAGCTCCACCGACTCTGGAGGATCTAGCGGAGGATCCTCTGGAAGCGAGACACCAGGC
ACAAGCGAGTCCGCCACACCAGAGAGCTCCGGCGGCTCCTCCGGAGGATCCTCTGAGGTGGAGTTTTCCC
ACGAGTACTGGATGAGACATGCCCTGACCCTGGCCAAGAGGGCACGCGATGAGAGGGAGGTGCCTGTGGG
AGCCGTGCTGGTGCTGAACAATAGAGTGATCGGCGAGGGCTGGAACAGAGCCATCGGCCTGCACGACCCA
ACAGCCCATGCCGAAATTATGGCCCTGAGACAGGGCGGCCTGGTCATGCAGAACTACAGACTGATTGACG
CCACCCTGTACGTGACATTCGAGCCTTGCGTGATGTGCGCCGGCGCCATGATCCACTCTAGGATCGGCCG
CGTGGTGTTTGGCGTGAGGAACGCAAAAACCGGCGCCGCAGGCTCCCTGATGGACGTGCTGCACTACCCC
GGCATGAATCACCGCGTCGAAATTACCGAGGGAATCCTGGCAGATGAATGTGCCGCCCTGCTGTGCTATT
TCTTTCGGATGCCTAGACAGGTGTTCAATGCTCAGAAGAAGGCCCAGAGCTCCACCGACTAACCGGTCAT
CATCACCATCACCATTGAGTTTAAACCCGCTGATCAGCCTCGACTGTGCCTTCTAGTTGCCAGCCATCTG
TTGTTTGCCCCTCCCCCGTGCCTTCCTTGACCCTGGAAGGTGCCACTCCCACTGTCCTTTCCTAATAAAA
TGAGGAAATTGCATCGCATTGTCTGAGTAGGTGTCATTCTATTCTGGGGGGTGGGGTGGGGCAGGACAGC
AAGGGGGAGGATTGGGAAGACAATAGCAGGCATGCTGGGGATGCGGTGGGCTCTATGGCTTCTGAGGCGG
AAAGAACCAGCTGGGGCTCGATACCGTCGACCTCTAGCTAGAGCTTGGCGTAATCATGGTCATAGCTGTT
TCCTGTGTGAAATTGTTATCCGCTCACAATTCCACACAACATACGAGCCGGAAGCATAAAGTGTAAAGCC
TAGGGTGCCTAATGAGTGAGCTAACTCACATTAATTGCGTTGCGCTCACTGCCCGCTTTCCAGTCGGGAA
ACCTGTCGTGCCAGCTGCATTAATGAATCGGCCAACGCGCGGGGAGAGGCGGTTTGCGTATTGGGCGCTC
TTCCGCTTCCTCGCTCACTGACTCGCTGCGCTCGGTCGTTCGGCTGCGGCGAGCGGTATCAGCTCACTCA
AAGGCGGTAATACGGTTATCCACAGAATCAGGGGATAACGCAGGAAAGAACATGTGAGCAAAAGGCCAGC
AAAAGGCCAGGAACCGTAAAAAGGCCGCGTTGCTGGCGTTTTTCCATAGGCTCCGCCCCCCTGACGAGCA
TCACAAAAATCGACGCTCAAGTCAGAGGTGGCGAAACCCGACAGGACTATAAAGATACCAGGCGTTTCCC
CCTGGAAGCTCCCTCGTGCGCTCTCCTGTTCCGACCCTGCCGCTTACCGGATACCTGTCCGCCTTTCTCC
CTTCGGGAAGCGTGGCGCTTTCTCATAGCTCACGCTGTAGGTATCTCAGTTCGGTGTAGGTCGTTCGCTC
CAAGCTGGGCTGTGTGCACGAACCCCCCGTTCAGCCCGACCGCTGCGCCTTATCCGGTAACTATCGTCTT
GAGTCCAACCCGGTAAGACACGACTTATCGCCACTGGCAGCAGCCACTGGTAACAGGATTAGCAGAGCGA
GGTATGTAGGCGGTGCTACAGAGTTCTTGAAGTGGTGGCCTAACTACGGCTACACTAGAAGAACAGTATT
TGGTATCTGCGCTCTGCTGAAGCCAGTTACCTTCGGAAAAAGAGTTGGTAGCTCTTGATCCGGCAAACAA
ACCACCGCTGGTAGCGGTGGTTTTTTTGTTTGCAAGCAGCAGATTACGCGCAGAAAAAAAGGATCTCAAG
AAGATCCTTTGATCTTTTCTACGGGGTCTGACGCTCAGTGGAACGAAAACTCACGTTAAGGGATTTTGGT
CATGAGATTATCAAAAAGGATCTTCACCTAGATCCTTTTAAATTAAAAATGAAGTTTTAAATCAATCTAA
AGTATATATGAGTAAACTTGGTCTGACAGTTACCAATGCTTAATCAGTGAGGCACCTATCTCAGCGATCT
GTCTATTTCGTTCATCCATAGTTGCCTGACTCCCCGTCGTGTAGATAACTACGATACGGGAGGGCTTACC
ATCTGGCCCCAGTGCTGCAATGATACCGCGAGACCCACGCTCACCGGCTCCAGATTTATCAGCAATAAAC
CAGCCAGCCGGAAGGGCCGAGCGCAGAAGTGGTCCTGCAACTTTATCCGCCTCCATCCAGTCTATTAATT
GTTGCCGGGAAGCTAGAGTAAGTAGTTCGCCAGTTAATAGTTTGCGCAACGTTGTTGCCATTGCTACAGG
CATCGTGGTGTCACGCTCGTCGTTTGGTATGGCTTCATTCAGCTCCGGTTCCCAACGATCAAGGCGAGTT
ACATGATCCCCCATGTTGTGCAAAAAAGCGGTTAGCTCCTTCGGTCCTCCGATCGTTGTCAGAAGTAAGT
TGGCCGCAGTGTTATCACTCATGGTTATGGCAGCACTGCATAATTCTCTTACTGTCATGCCATCCGTAAG
ATGCTTTTCTGTGACTGGTGAGTACTCAACCAAGTCATTCTGAGAATAGTGTATGCGGCGACCGAGTTGC
TCTTGCCCGGCGTCAATACGGGATAATACCGCGCCACATAGCAGAACTTTAAAAGTGCTCATCATTGGAA
AACGTTCTTCGGGGCGAAAACTCTCAAGGATCTTACCGCTGTTGAGATCCAGTTCGATGTAACCCACTCG
TGCACCCAACTGATCTTCAGCATCTTTTACTTTCACCAGCGTTTCTGGGTGAGCAAAAACAGGAAGGCAA
AATGCCGCAAAAAAGGGAATAAGGGCGACACGGAAATGTTGAATACTCATACTCTTCCTTTTTCAATATT
ATTGAAGCATTTATCAGGGTTATTGTCTCATGAGCGGATACATATTTGAATGTATTTAGAAAAATAAACA
AATAGGGGTTCCGCGCACATTTCCCCGAAAAGTGCCACCTGACGTCGACGGATCGGGAGATCGATCTCCC
GATCCCCTAGGGTCGACTCTCAGTACAATCTGCTCTGATGCCGCATAGTTAAGCCAGTATCTGCTCCCTG
CTTGTGTGTTGGAGGTCGCTGAGTAGTGCGCGAGCAAAATTTAAGCTACAACAAGGCAAGGCTTGACCGA
C
Features (pLannotate 1.2.2; 16 found; start..end, strand, type, name):
     74..453     +  enhancer       CMV enhancer: human cytomegalovirus immediate early enhancer
    454..657     +  promoter       CMV promoter: human cytomegalovirus (CMV) immediate early promoter
    699..717     +  promoter       T7 promoter: promoter for bacteriophage T7 RNA polymerase
    788..1264    +  CDS            tadA: TADA_ECOLI - Also known as yfhC. Experimental evidence at protein level: Swiss-Prot protein existence level 1. Catalyzes the deamination of adenosine to inosine at the wobble position 34 of tRNA(Arg2). Essential for cell viability. From Escherichia coli (strain K12).
   1385..1879    +  CDS            tadA: TADA_ECOLI - Also known as yfhC. Experimental evidence at protein level: Swiss-Prot protein existence level 1. Catalyzes the deamination of adenosine to inosine at the wobble position 34 of tRNA(Arg2). Essential for cell viability. From Escherichia coli (strain K12).
   1934..2158    +  polyA_signal   bGH poly(A) signal: bovine growth hormone polyadenylation signal
   2162..2183    +  promoter       SV40 promoter (fragment): SV40 enhancer and early promoter
   2188..2204    +  misc_feature   MCS (fragment): pBluescript multiple cloning site
   2253..2269    -  protein_bind   lac operator: The lac repressor binds to the lac operator to inhibit transcription in E. coli. This inhibition can be relieved by adding lactose or isopropyl-β-D-thiogalactopyranoside (IPTG). lac repressor encoded by lacI
   2277..2307    -  promoter       lac promoter: promoter for the E. coli lac operon
   2322..2343    -  protein_bind   CAP binding site: CAP binding activates transcription in the presence of cAMP. E. coli catabolite activator protein
   2356..2448    -  CDS            lacI (fragment): lac repressor; lacI; The lac repressor binds to the lac operator to inhibit transcription in E. coli. This inhibition can be relieved by adding lactose or isopropyl-β-D-thiogalactopyranoside (IPTG).
   2631..3219    -  rep_origin     ori: high-copy-number ColE1/pMB1/pBR322/pUC origin of replication
   3390..4250    -  CDS            AmpR: β-lactamase; bla; confers resistance to ampicillin, carbenicillin, and related antibiotics
   4251..4355    -  promoter       AmpR promoter: bla
   4426..4470    -  misc_feature   bom (fragment): basis of mobility region from pBR322
