[The description below was written by a language model from this plasmid's Addgene catalogue record and pLannotate feature annotations shown in this document.]
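Description:
pCMV-TadA-TadA* is a 4,551 nt mammalian expression plasmid built on a CMV-promoter backbone and designed to express the TadA-TadA* deaminase dimer on its own in mammalian cells. It is propagated in E. coli through a high-copy ColE1/pUC-type origin and selected with ampicillin via the β-lactamase gene and its native promoter. The backbone also carries remnants of earlier cloning vectors: a lac promoter, operator and CAP site, short lacI, SV40 promoter and multiple cloning site fragments, and a partial pBR322 bom region. None of these appear to have a role in the payload. No mammalian selection marker is annotated, which suggests transient transfection as the intended use.

The expression cassette consists of the human cytomegalovirus immediate early enhancer and promoter, followed by a T7 promoter that could support in vitro transcription, then two tandem coding segments that both match E. coli tadA, and finally a bovine growth hormone polyadenylation signal. TadA is the bacterial tRNA adenosine deaminase that converts adenosine to inosine at the wobble position of tRNA(Arg2). By the construct name, the two copies correspond to a wild-type TadA and a variant TadA*, separated by a gap of about 120 nt that presumably encodes a linker, though this is not annotated. The catalogue lists the insert species as human, but the annotation points to an E. coli origin for the coding sequence. No Cas9 domain, tags or localisation signals are annotated. The associated publication concerns cellular RNA editing by DNA adenine base editors, so the plasmid plausibly serves to test deaminase activity independent of Cas9 targeting.
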