Addgene plasmid #125661: pCMV-TadA-TadA*
Purpose: Expresses the TadA-TadA* dimer in mammalian cells
Depositing lab: David Liu. Depositing organization: Broad Institute. Publication: Analysis and minimization of cellular RNA editing by DNA adenine base editors. Rees HA, Wilson C, Doman JL, Liu DR. Sci Adv. 2019 May 8;5(5):eaax5717. doi: 10.1126/sciadv.aax5717. eCollection 2019 May. PubMed 31086823.
Backbone
  Vector backbone: CMV
  Vector type: Mammalian Expression
Growth in bacteria
  Bacterial resistance: Ampicillin, 100 μg/mL
  Growth temperature: 37°C
  Growth strain: DH5alpha
  Copy number: Unknown
Gene/Insert
  Gene/Insert name: TadA-TadA*
  Species: H. sapiens (human)
Terms and licenses: Academic/Nonprofit Terms; Industry Terms: Not Available to Industry
How to cite: pCMV-TadA-TadA* was a gift from David Liu (Addgene plasmid # 125661 ; http://n2t.net/addgene:125661 ; RRID:Addgene_125661)
